Addgene plasmid #79840: pCMV-160
Purpose: Expresses NLS-PpsR2-mVenus under CMV promoter
Depositing lab: Vladislav Verkhusha. Depositing organization: Albert Einstein College of Medicine. Publication: A bacterial phytochrome-based optogenetic system controllable with near-infrared light. Kaberniuk AA, Shemetov AA, Verkhusha VV. Nat Methods. 2016 May 9. doi: 10.1038/nmeth.3864. PubMed 27159085.
Backbone
  Vector backbone: pEGFP-N1
  Backbone manufacturer: Clontech
  Backbone size w/o insert (bp): 4000
  Total vector size (bp): 6200
  Vector type: Mammalian Expression
  Selectable markers: Neomycin (select with G418)
Growth in bacteria
  Bacterial resistance: Kanamycin, 50 μg/mL
  Growth temperature: 37°C
  Growth strain: DH5alpha
  Copy number: High Copy
Gene/Insert
  Gene/Insert name: NLS-PpsR2-mVenus
  Species: Rhodopseudomonas palustris
  Insert size (bp): 2300
  Mutation: RpPpsR2 cysteine 439 changed to serine
  GenBank ID: KX063612 CAE26978.1
  Promoter: CMV
  Cloning method: Restriction Enzyme; 5′ cloning site AsisI (not destroyed); 3′ cloning site XbaI (not destroyed)
  Sequencing primers: 5′ ggtaggcgtgtacggtgggag
Resource information
  A portion of this plasmid was derived from a plasmid made by: A RpPpsR2 gene of R. palustris (NCBI Gene rpa1536) (accession code CAE26978) was provided by M. Papiz (Liverpool University, UK) and T. Beatty (University of British Columbia, Canada).
Terms and licenses: Academic/Nonprofit Terms; Industry Terms: Not Available to Industry
How to cite: pCMV-160 was a gift from Vladislav Verkhusha (Addgene plasmid # 79840 ; http://n2t.net/addgene:79840 ; RRID:Addgene_79840)
