[The description below was written by a language model from this plasmid's Addgene catalogue record and pLannotate feature annotations shown in this document.]
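Description:
pCMV-160 is a mammalian expression plasmid built on the Clontech pEGFP-N1 backbone, about 6.3 kb in the deposited full sequence. It propagates in E. coli at high copy from a ColE1/pUC-type origin and also carries an f1 origin for single-stranded DNA production. A single Tn5 NeoR/KanR (aminoglycoside phosphotransferase) gene provides both selections. The bacterial bla (AmpR) promoter drives it for kanamycin resistance in bacteria, and the SV40 enhancer/early promoter drives it for G418 selection in mammalian cells, with an HSV TK polyadenylation signal downstream.

The payload is a roughly 2.3 kb fusion, NLS-PpsR2-mVenus, cloned between AsisI and XbaI sites. It is transcribed from the human cytomegalovirus immediate-early enhancer and promoter and terminated by the SV40 poly(A) signal. PpsR2 comes from Rhodopseudomonas palustris and carries a cysteine 439 to serine substitution. A nuclear localisation signal sits at its N-terminal end, and mVenus, the monomeric A206K yellow fluorescent protein, is fused at its C-terminal end so that the protein's location can be followed by fluorescence. The automated feature table annotates mVenus but not the NLS or PpsR2, which presumably occupy the unannotated stretch between the promoter-proximal cloning site and mVenus. Several short fragment hits (SET1, T7 terminator, large T antigen, ble, bGH poly(A)) are partial matches that look like backbone remnants or annotation artefacts rather than functional elements.

The plasmid comes from work on a bacterial phytochrome-based optogenetic system controlled with near-infrared light. The record does not state the exact role of this construct in that system beyond expressing the nuclear-targeted, fluorescently tagged PpsR2 component.
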