Features (pLannotate 1.2.2; 17 found; start..end, strand, type, name):
     61..364     +  enhancer       CMV enhancer: human cytomegalovirus immediate early enhancer
    365..568     +  promoter       CMV promoter: human cytomegalovirus (CMV) immediate early promoter
    591..614     +  misc_feature   MCS (fragment): multiple cloning site
   2166..2885    +  CDS            mVenus: Venus YFP with monomerizing A206K mutation (Nagai et al., 2002; Kremers et al., 2006) mammalian codon-optimized
   2886..2914    +  misc_feature   MCS (fragment): pUC18/19 multiple cloning site
   2921..2970    +  CDS            SET1 (fragment): solubility-enhancement tag derived from T7 phage gene 10B
   2978..2997    +  terminator     T7 terminator (fragment): transcription terminator for bacteriophage T7 RNA polymerase
   3011..3094    +  CDS            large T antigen (fragment): large T antigen from SV40 (simian virus 40)
   3117..3238    +  polyA_signal   SV40 poly(A) signal: SV40 polyadenylation signal
   3272..3700    -  rep_origin     f1 ori (sequence partly withheld): f1 bacteriophage origin of replication; arrow indicates direction of (+) strand synthesis
   3727..3831    +  promoter       AmpR promoter: bla
   3833..4190    +  promoter       SV40 promoter: SV40 enhancer and early promoter
   4225..5019    +  CDS            NeoR/KanR: aminoglycoside phosphotransferase from Tn5; aph(3')-II (or nptII); confers resistance to neomycin, kanamycin, and G418 (Geneticin®)
   5040..5192    +  CDS            ble (fragment): BLE_KLEPN - Experimental evidence at protein level: Swiss-Prot protein existence level 1. Binding protein with a strong affinity to the bleomycin family of antibiotics. Binds to CL990; an antimitotic-antibiotic compound. From Klebsiella pneumoniae.
   5251..5298    +  polyA_signal   HSV TK poly(A) signal: herpes simplex virus thymidine kinase polyadenylation signal (Cole and Stacy, 1985)
   5389..5405    -  polyA_signal   bGH poly(A) signal (fragment): bovine growth hormone polyadenylation signal
   5627..6215    +  rep_origin     ori: high-copy-number ColE1/pMB1/pBR322/pUC origin of replication
>Addgene plasmid #79840 | pCMV-160 | depositor full sequence | sequence record 153242 | pCMV-160 sequence 6329 bps
TAGTTATTAATAGTAATCAATTACGGGGTCATTAGTTCATAGCCCATATATGGAGTTCCGCGTTACATAA
CTTACGGTAAATGGCCCGCCTGGCTGACCGCCCAACGACCCCCGCCCATTGACGTCAATAATGACGTATG
TTCCCATAGTAACGCCAATAGGGACTTTCCATTGACGTCAATGGGTGGAGTATTTACGGTAAACTGCCCA
CTTGGCAGTACATCAAGTGTATCATATGCCAAGTACGCCCCCTATTGACGTCAATGACGGTAAATGGCCC
GCCTGGCATTATGCCCAGTACATGACCTTATGGGACTTTCCTACTTGGCAGTACATCTACGTATTAGTCA
TCGCTATTACCATGGTGATGCGGTTTTGGCAGTACATCAATGGGCGTGGATAGCGGTTTGACTCACGGGG
ATTTCCAAGTCTCCACCCCATTGACGTCAATGGGAGTTTGTTTTGGCACCAAAATCAACGGGACTTTCCA
AAATGTCGTAACAACTCCGCCCCATTGACGCAAATGGGCGGTAGGCGTGTACGGTGGGAGGTCTATATAA
GCAGAGCTGGTTTAGTGAACCGTCAGATCCGCTAGCGCTACCGGACTCAGATCTGCGATCGCCATGTCGC
GGAGGCGGCACAGCTACGAGAACGATGGTGGACAACCTCACAAAAGGAGGAAGACGTCTCCACCGGTGGC
GTCAAAGTCCGTTCATGCCGACATCACCCTTCTGCTCGATATGGAGGGTGTGATTCGCGAAGCCACCCTG
TCTCCGACGATGGCGGCCGAGAGCGTGGACGGTTGGCTGGGGCGTCGCTGGAGCGACATCGCCGGCGCCG
AAGGCGGCGACAAGGTTCGCCGCATGGTCGAAGACGCCCGCCGCAGCGGCATCTCGGCTTTCCGCCAGAT
CAATCAGCCTTTCCCGAGCGGCGTCGAAATCCCGATCGAATTCACCACGATGCTGCTGGGCGACCGCACC
GGCATGATCGCGGTCGGCAAGAACATGCAGGCGGTCACCGAGCTGCATTCCCGGCTGATCGCTGCGCAGC
AGGCGATGGAGCGCGACTATTGGCGGTTGCGTGAATTGGAGACTCGCTACCGCCTGGTGTTCGACGCTGC
CGCCGATGCGGTGATGATCGTCTCCGCCGGCGACATGCGCATCGTCGAAGCCAACCGGGCGGCGGTGAAT
GCGATCAGCCGCGTCGAGCGCGGCAATGACGACCTTGCGGGGCGTGATTTCCTCGCCGAAGTGGCGGCTG
CCGATCGCGATGCGGTGCGCGACATGCTGGCCCAGGTGCGTCAGCGCGGCACCGCACTCAGCGTCCTCGT
TCATCTCGGCCGTTACGACCGCGCCTGGATGCTGCGCGGTTCGCTGATGTCGTCCGAGCGTCGTCAGGTT
TTCCTGCTGCACTTCACCCCGGTGACCACGACTCCCGCGATCGACGACGTCGACGATGATGCCGTGCTGC
GCGGGCTGATCGATCGCATTCCCGACGGGTTCGTCGCACTGGATTCGGAAGGCGTCGTTCGTCACGCCAA
CCAGGCGTTTCTCGATCTGGTCCAGATCGGCTCCAAGCCTGCGGCGGTCGGACGATCGCTGGGCGTCTGG
ATGGGTCGTCCGGGCGCCGATCTGTCCAGCTTGCTGACGCTGCTGCGGCGCTACAAGACGGTGCGGCTGT
TCCAAACGACGATCCGCGGCGAGCTCGGCACCGAGACTGAAGTCGAGGTCTCGGCCGTCGACGGCGAGGA
CGACCAATACATCGGCGTTCTGATGCGCAATGTCGCGCGACGCCTCGACGCTGCGGACGACCACGATGCC
TTGCGTCAGGCGCTCGGCCCGATCAGCAAGCAGCTCGGGCGATCCTCGCTGCGCAAGCTGGTGAAGAACG
CCGTGAGCATTGTCGAGCAGCACTACGTGAAGGAAGCGCTGTTGCGATCCAAGGGCAATCGCACGGCAAC
TGCCGAACTGCTCGGATTGAGCCGGCAGAGCCTTTATGCAAAACTCAACAGCTACGGCTTCGACGACAAA
GGTGTCGTTGCTTCTGCTGCCGACGGTGCAGAGGGCGCCTCAGACGACGCAGAGGATAAGCTTAGTGCTG
GTGGTAGTGCTGGTGGTAGTGCTGGTGGTAGTGCTGGTGGTAGTGCTGGTGGACCGGTCGCCACCATGGT
GAGCAAGGGCGAGGAGCTGTTCACCGGGGTGGTGCCCATCCTGGTCGAGCTGGACGGCGACGTAAACGGC
CACAAGTTCAGCGTGTCCGGCGAGGGCGAGGGCGATGCCACATACGGCAAGCTGACCCTGAAGCTGATCT
GCACCACCGGCAAGCTGCCCGTGCCCTGGCCCACCCTCGTGACCACCCTGGGCTACGGCCTGCAGTGCTT
CGCCCGCTACCCCGACCACATGAAGCAGCACGACTTCTTCAAGTCCGCCATGCCCGAAGGCTACGTCCAG
GAGCGCACCATCTTCTTCAAGGACGACGGCAACTACAAGACCCGCGCCGAGGTGAAGTTCGAGGGCGACA
CCCTGGTGAACCGCATCGAGCTGAAGGGCATCGACTTCAAGGAGGACGGCAACATCCTGGGGCACAAGCT
GGAGTACAACTACAACAGCCACAACGTCTATATCACCGCCGACAAGCAGAAGAACGGCATCAAGGCCAAC
TTCAAGATCCGCCACAACATCGAGGACGGCGGCGTGCAGCTCGCCGACCACTACCAGCAGAACACCCCCA
TCGGCGACGGCCCCGTGCTGCTGCCCGACAACCACTACCTAAGCTACCAGTCCAAGCTGAGCAAAGACCC
CAACGAGAAGCGCGATCACATGGTCCTGCTGGAACGCGTGACCGCCGCCGGGATCACTCTCGGCATGGAC
GAGCTGTACAAGTAATCTAGAGTCGACCTGCAGGCATGCAAGCTGATCCGGCTGCTAACAAAGCCCGAAA
GGAAGCTGAGTTGGCTGCTGCCACCGCTGAGCAATAACTAGCATAACCCCTTGGGGCGGCCGCGACTCTA
GATCATAATCAGCCATACCACATTTGTAGAGGTTTTACTTGCTTTAAAAAACCTCCCACACCTCCCCCTG
AACCTGAAACATAAAATGAATGCAATTGTTGTTGTTAACTTGTTTATTGCAGCTTATAATGGTTACAAAT
AAAGCAATAGCATCACAAATTTCACAAATAAAGCATTTTTTTCACTGCATTCTAGTTGTGGTTTGTCCAA
ACTCATCAATGTATCTTAAGGCGTAAATTGTAAGCGTTAATATTTTGTTAAAATTCGCGTTAAATTTTTG
TTAAATCAGCTCATTTTTTAACCAATAGGCCGAAATCGGCAAAATCCCTTATAAATCAAAAGAATAGACC
GAGATAGGGT
[37 nt withheld, positions 3371-3407]
AAAGAACGTGGACTCCAACGTCAAAGG
[49 nt withheld, positions 3435-3483]
T
[91 nt withheld, positions 3485-3575]
G
[124 nt withheld, positions 3577-3700]
CAGGTGGCACTTTTCGGGGAAATGTGCGCGGAACCCCTATTTGTTTATTTTTCTAAATACATTCAAATAT
GTATCCGCTCATGAGACAATAACCCTGATAAATGCTTCAATAATATTGAAAAAGGAAGAGTCCTGAGGCG
GAAAGAACCAGCTGTGGAATGTGTGTCAGTTAGGGTGTGGAAAGTCCCCAGGCTCCCCAGCAGGCAGAAG
TATGCAAAGCATGCATCTCAATTAGTCAGCAACCAGGTGTGGAAAGTCCCCAGGCTCCCCAGCAGGCAGA
AGTATGCAAAGCATGCATCTCAATTAGTCAGCAACCATAGTCCCGCCCCTAACTCCGCCCATCCCGCCCC
TAACTCCGCCCAGTTCCGCCCATTCTCCGCCCCATGGCTGACTAATTTTTTTTATTTATGCAGAGGCCGA
GGCCGCCTCGGCCTCTGAGCTATTCCAGAAGTAGTGAGGAGGCTTTTTTGGAGGCCTAGGCTTTTGCAAA
GATCGATCAAGAGACAGGATGAGGATCGTTTCGCATGATTGAACAAGATGGATTGCACGCAGGTTCTCCG
GCCGCTTGGGTGGAGAGGCTATTCGGCTATGACTGGGCACAACAGACAATCGGCTGCTCTGATGCCGCCG
TGTTCCGGCTGTCAGCGCAGGGGCGCCCGGTTCTTTTTGTCAAGACCGACCTGTCCGGTGCCCTGAATGA
ACTGCAAGACGAGGCAGCGCGGCTATCGTGGCTGGCCACGACGGGCGTTCCTTGCGCAGCTGTGCTCGAC
GTTGTCACTGAAGCGGGAAGGGACTGGCTGCTATTGGGCGAAGTGCCGGGGCAGGATCTCCTGTCATCTC
ACCTTGCTCCTGCCGAGAAAGTATCCATCATGGCTGATGCAATGCGGCGGCTGCATACGCTTGATCCGGC
TACCTGCCCATTCGACCACCAAGCGAAACATCGCATCGAGCGAGCACGTACTCGGATGGAAGCCGGTCTT
GTCGATCAGGATGATCTGGACGAAGAGCATCAGGGGCTCGCGCCAGCCGAACTGTTCGCCAGGCTCAAGG
CGAGCATGCCCGACGGCGAGGATCTCGTCGTGACCCATGGCGATGCCTGCTTGCCGAATATCATGGTGGA
AAATGGCCGCTTTTCTGGATTCATCGACTGTGGCCGGCTGGGTGTGGCGGACCGCTATCAGGACATAGCG
TTGGCTACCCGTGATATTGCTGAAGAGCTTGGCGGCGAATGGGCTGACCGCTTCCTCGTGCTTTACGGTA
TCGCCGCTCCCGATTCGCAGCGCATCGCCTTCTATCGCCTTCTTGACGAGTTCTTCTGAGCGGGACTCTG
GGGTTCGAAATGACCGACCAAGCGACGCCCAACCTGCCATCACGAGATTTCGATTCCACCGCCGCCTTCT
ATGAAAGGTTGGGCTTCGGAATCGTTTTCCGGGACGCCGGCTGGATGATCCTCCAGCGCGGGGATCTCAT
GCTGGAGTTCTTCGCCCACCCTAGGGGGAGGCTAACTGAAACACGGAAGGAGACAATACCGGAAGGAACC
CGCGCTATGACGGCAATAAAAAGACAGAATAAAACGCACGGTGTTGGGTCGTTTGTTCATAAACGCGGGG
TTCGGTCCCAGGGCTGGCACTCTGTCGATACCCCACCGAGACCCCATTGGGGCCAATACGCCCGCGTTTC
TTCCTTTTCCCCACCCCACCCCCCAAGTTCGGGTGAAGGCCCAGGGCTCGCAGCCAACGTCGGGGCGGCA
GGCCCTGCCATAGCCTCAGGTTACTCATATATACTTTAGATTGATTTAAAACTTCATTTTTAATTTAAAA
GGATCTAGGTGAAGATCCTTTTTGATAATCTCATGACCAAAATCCCTTAACGTGAGTTTTCGTTCCACTG
AGCGTCAGACCCCGTAGAAAAGATCAAAGGATCTTCTTGAGATCCTTTTTTTCTGCGCGTAATCTGCTGC
TTGCAAACAAAAAAACCACCGCTACCAGCGGTGGTTTGTTTGCCGGATCAAGAGCTACCAACTCTTTTTC
CGAAGGTAACTGGCTTCAGCAGAGCGCAGATACCAAATACTGTCCTTCTAGTGTAGCCGTAGTTAGGCCA
CCACTTCAAGAACTCTGTAGCACCGCCTACATACCTCGCTCTGCTAATCCTGTTACCAGTGGCTGCTGCC
AGTGGCGATAAGTCGTGTCTTACCGGGTTGGACTCAAGACGATAGTTACCGGATAAGGCGCAGCGGTCGG
GCTGAACGGGGGGTTCGTGCACACAGCCCAGCTTGGAGCGAACGACCTACACCGAACTGAGATACCTACA
GCGTGAGCTATGAGAAAGCGCCACGCTTCCCGAAGGGAGAAAGGCGGACAGGTATCCGGTAAGCGGCAGG
GTCGGAACAGGAGAGCGCACGAGGGAGCTTCCAGGGGGAAACGCCTGGTATCTTTATAGTCCTGTCGGGT
TTCGCCACCTCTGACTTGAGCGTCGATTTTTGTGATGCTCGTCAGGGGGGCGGAGCCTATGGAAAAACGC
CAGCAACGCGGCCTTTTTACGGTTCCTGGCCTTTTGCTGGCCTTTTGCTCACATGTTCTTTCCTGCGTTA
TCCCCTGATTCTGTGGATAACCGTATTACCGCCATGCAT
