>Addgene plasmid #79840 | pCMV-160 | addgene partial sequence | sequence record 153240 | CMV-F 5'-CGCAAATGGGCGGTAGGCGTG-3'
CTGGTTTAGTGAACCGTCAGATCCGCTAGCGCTACCGGACTCAGATCTGCGATCGCCATGTCGCGGAGGC
GGCACAGCTACGAGAACGATGGTGGACAACCTCACAAAAGGAGGAAGACGTCTCCACCGGTGGCGTCAAA
GTCCGTTCATGCCGACATCACCCTTCTGCTCGATATGGAGGGTGTGATTCGCGAAGCCACCCTGTCTCCG
ACGATGGCGGCCGAGAGCGTGGACGGTTGGCTGGGGCGTCGCTGGAGCGACATCGCCGGCGCCGAAGGCG
GCGACAAGGTTCGCCGCATGGTCGAAGACGCCCGCCGCAGCGGCATCTCGGCTTTCCGCCAGATCAATCA
GCCTTTCCCGAGCGGCGTCGAAATCCCGATCGAATTCACCACGATGCTGCTGGGCGACCGCACCGGCATG
ATCGCGGTCGGCAAGAACATGCAGGCGGTCACCGAGCTGCATTCCCGGCTGATCGCTGCGCAGCAGGCGA
TGGAGCGCGACTATTGGCGGTTGCGTGAATTGGAGACTCGCTACCGCCTGGTGTTCGACGCTGCCGCCGA
TGCGGTGATGATCGTCTCCGCCGGCGACATGCGCATCGTCGAAGCCAACCGGGCGGCGGTGAATGCGATC
AGCCGCGTCGAGCGCGGCAATGACGACCTTGCGGGGCGTGATTTCCTCGCCGAAGTGGCGGCTGCCGATC
GCGATGCGGTGCGCGACATGCTGGCCCAGGTGCGTCAGCGCGGCACCGCACTCAGCGTCCTCGTTCATCT
CGGCCGTTACGACCGCGCCTGGATGCTGCGCGGTTCGCTGATGTCGTCCGAGCGTCGTCAGGTT
