>Addgene plasmid #79840 | pCMV-160 | addgene partial sequence | sequence record 153241 | SV40pA-R 5'-GAAATTTGTGATGCTATTGC-3'
ACAAGTTAACAACAACAATTGCATTCATTTTATGTTTCAGGTTCAGGGGGAGGTGTGGGAGGTTTTTTAA
AGCAAGTAAAACCTCTACAAATGTGGTATGGCTGATTATGATCTAGAGTCGCGGCCGCCCCAAGGGGTTA
TGCTAGTTATTGCTCAGCGGTGGCAGCAGCCAACTCAGCTTCCTTTCGGGCTTTGTTAGCAGCCGGATCA
GCTTGCATGCCTGCAGGTCGACTCTAGATTACTTGTACAGCTCGTCCATGCCGAGAGTGATCCCGGCGGC
GGTCACGCGTTCCAGCAGGACCATGTGATCGCGCTTCTCGTTGGGGTCTTTGCTCAGCTTGGACTGGTAG
CTTAGGTAGTGGTTGTCGGGCAGCAGCACGGGGCCGTCGCCGATGGGGGTGTTCTGCTGGTAGTGGTCGG
CGAGCTGCACGCCGCCGTCCTCGATGTTGTGGCGGATCTTGAAGTTGGCCTTGATGCCGTTCTTCTGCTT
GTCGGCGGTGATATAGACGTTGTGGCTGTTGTAGTTGTACTCCAGCTTGTGCCCCAGGATGTTGCCGTCC
TCCTTGAAGTCGATGCCCTTCAGCTCGATGCGGTTCACCAGGGTGTCGCCCTCGAACTTCACCTCGGCGC
GGGTCTTGTAGTTGCCGTCGTCCTTGAAGAAGATGGTGCGCTCCTGGACGTAGCCTTCGGGCATGGCGGA
CTTGAAGAAGTCGTGCTGCTTCATGTGGTCGGGGTAGCGGGCGAAGCACTGCAGGCCGTAGCCCAGGGTG
GTCACGAGGGTGGGCCAGGGCACGGGCAGCTTGCCGGTGGTGCAGATCAGCTTCAGGGTCAGCTT
